Addgene plasmid #148333: pnEA-NpG-DmNanos-opt_116-163-L127DF130D_AB
Purpose: Bacterial Expression of DmNanos-opt_116-163-L127DF130D
Depositing lab: Elisa Izaurralde. Depositing organization: Max Planck Institute for Developmental Biology. Publication: Distinct modes of recruitment of the CCR4-NOT complex by Drosophila and vertebrate Nanos. Raisch T, Bhandari D, Sabath K, Helms S, Valkov E, Weichenrieder O, Izaurralde E. EMBO J. 2016 May 2;35(9):974-90. doi: 10.15252/embj.201593634. Epub 2016 Mar 11. PubMed 26968986.
Backbone
  Vector backbone: Unknown
  Vector type: Bacterial Expression
Growth in bacteria
  Bacterial resistance: Ampicillin, 100 μg/mL
  Growth temperature: 37°C
  Growth strain: DH5alpha
  Copy number: Low Copy
Gene/Insert
  Gene/Insert name: DmNanos-opt_116-163-L127DF130D
  Species: D. melanogaster (fly)
  Entrez Gene: nos (a.k.a. Dmel_CG5637, CG5637, DRONANOS, Dmel\CG5637, Dronanos, NANOS, NOS, Nanos, Nos, l(3)07117, l(3)j3B6, l(3)j4B6, nNOS)
  Cloning method: Unknown
Terms and licenses: Academic/Nonprofit Terms; Industry Terms: Not Available to Industry
Depositor comments: sequence of isoform B given by NCBI: NM_001275794.1 or UniProt.: A0A0B4KGY5 Plasmids from this collection were made available to the research community and donated after the lab closed. Please note that the sequence provided by the depositing laboratory may be theoretical/predicted or based on Sanger sequencing results. There may be discrepancies between sequencing results obtained by Addgene and the depositor sequence. If an Addgene verified sequence is not available, please contact before placing your order to request that our lab fully sequence the plasmid.
How to cite: pnEA-NpG-DmNanos-opt_116-163-L127DF130D_AB was a gift from Elisa Izaurralde (Addgene plasmid # 148333 ; http://n2t.net/addgene:148333 ; RRID:Addgene_148333)
