[The description below was written by a language model from this plasmid's Addgene catalogue record and pLannotate feature annotations shown in this document.]
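Description:
pnEA-NpG-DmNanos-opt_116-163-L127DF130D_AB is a 6,528 nt bacterial expression plasmid for producing a short mutant fragment of Drosophila melanogaster Nanos as a GST fusion in E. coli. The catalogue lists the backbone as unknown, but the annotated features show a pET/pBR322-style architecture: a ColE1/pMB1-family origin accompanied by the bom site and the rop gene, which keeps copy number low (consistent with the recorded low-copy status), an ampicillin resistance gene (bla) with its own promoter for selection, and several remnants of the pBR322 tetracycline resistance gene and its promoter, which are interrupted and presumably non-functional.

The expression cassette is driven by a T7 promoter followed by a lac operator and the strong phage T7 gene 10 ribosome binding site, and it ends at a T7 terminator. A plasmid-borne lacI gene supplies repressor, so transcription depends on T7 RNA polymerase in the host and is inducible with IPTG. The open reading frame begins with Schistosoma japonicum glutathione S-transferase at the N-terminus, providing an affinity handle and solubility aid, followed after a short linker region (not annotated in the table) by the Nanos fragment. By its name, the insert covers residues 116–163, numbered according to isoform B, is probably sequence-optimised ("opt"), and carries the substitutions L127D and F130D. A small downstream match to a T7 gene 10B-derived solubility tag is probably residual vector sequence ahead of the terminator.

The associated study concerns recruitment of the CCR4-NOT deadenylase complex by Nanos proteins. The construct therefore plausibly serves as a mutant for pulldown or binding assays, though the record states only bacterial expression.
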