Features (pLannotate 1.2.2; 20 found; start..end, strand, type, name):
    104..208     +  promoter       AmpR promoter: bla
    209..1069    +  CDS            AmpR: β-lactamase; bla; confers resistance to ampicillin, carbenicillin, and related antibiotics
   1240..1828    +  rep_origin     ori: high-copy-number ColE1/pMB1/pBR322/pUC origin of replication
   2014..2156    -  misc_feature   bom: basis of mobility region from pBR322
   2258..2449    -  CDS            rop: Rop protein, which maintains plasmids at low copy number; rop
   2466..2846    +  CDS            YPB1_ECOLX: Protein predicted: Swiss-Prot protein existence level 4. From Escherichia coli.
   3088..3712    -  CDS            TcR (fragment): tetracycline efflux protein; tet; confers resistance to tetracycline
   3727..3748    -  protein_bind   CAP binding site: CAP binding activates transcription in the presence of cAMP. E. coli catabolite activator protein
   3761..4843    -  CDS            lacI: lac repressor; lacI; The lac repressor binds to the lac operator to inhibit transcription in E. coli. This inhibition can be relieved by adding lactose or isopropyl-β-D-thiogalactopyranoside (IPTG).
   4844..4921    -  promoter       lacI promoter: lacI
   4929..5208    -  CDS            TcR (fragment): tetracycline efflux protein; tet; confers resistance to tetracycline
   5230..5248    +  promoter       T7 promoter: promoter for bacteriophage T7 RNA polymerase
   5249..5273    +  protein_bind   lac operator: The lac repressor binds to the lac operator to inhibit transcription in E. coli. This inhibition can be relieved by adding lactose or isopropyl-β-D-thiogalactopyranoside (IPTG). lac repressor encoded by lacI
   5288..5310    +  RBS            RBS: efficient ribosome binding site from bacteriophage T7 gene 10 (Olins and Rangwala, 1989)
   5321..5971    +  CDS            GST: glutathione S-transferase from Schistosoma japonicum
   6031..6171    +  CDS            nos (fragment): NANOS_DROME - Experimental evidence at protein level: Swiss-Prot protein existence level 1. Maternal RNA-binding protein that is required for germ cells proliferation and self-renewal. Acts by forming a complex with pum and brat that regulates translation and mRNA stability. The complex binds to the Nanos Response Element (NRE), a 16 bp sequence in the hb mRNA 3'-UTR and prevents its translation. Controls posterior development. Rescuing factor for the abdominal defect of posterior group mutants. The other posterior group genes are not required for nanos function but rather play a role in local
   6212..6261    +  CDS            SET1 (fragment): solubility-enhancement tag derived from T7 phage gene 10B
   6269..6316    +  terminator     T7 terminator: transcription terminator for bacteriophage T7 RNA polymerase
   6339..6443    -  CDS            TcR (fragment): tetracycline efflux protein; tet; confers resistance to tetracycline
   6491..6519    -  promoter       tet promoter: E. coli promoter for tetracycline efflux protein gene
>Addgene plasmid #148333 | pnEA-NpG-DmNanos-opt_116-163-L127DF130D_AB | depositor full sequence | sequence record 290781 | Full Sequence
TTCTTGAAGACGAAAGGGCCTCGTGATACGCCTATTTTTATAGGTTAATGTCATGATAATAATGGTTTCT
TAGACGTCAGGTGGCACTTTTCGGGGAAATGTGCGCGGAACCCCTATTTGTTTATTTTTCTAAATACATT
CAAATATGTATCCGCTCATGAGACAATAACCCTGATAAATGCTTCAATAATATTGAAAAAGGAAGAGTAT
GAGTATTCAACATTTCCGTGTCGCCCTTATTCCCTTTTTTGCGGCATTTTGCCTTCCTGTTTTTGCTCAC
CCAGAAACGCTGGTGAAAGTAAAAGATGCTGAAGATCAGTTGGGTGCACGAGTGGGTTACATCGAACTGG
ATCTCAACAGCGGTAAGATCCTTGAGAGTTTTCGCCCCGAAGAACGTTTTCCAATGATGAGCACTTTTAA
AGTTCTGCTATGTGGCGCGGTATTATCCCGTGTTGACGCCGGGCAAGAGCAACTCGGTCGCCGCATACAC
TATTCTCAGAATGACTTGGTTGAGTACTCACCAGTCACAGAAAAGCATCTTACGGATGGCATGACAGTAA
GAGAATTATGCAGTGCTGCCATAACCATGAGTGATAACACTGCGGCCAACTTACTTCTGACAACGATCGG
AGGACCGAAGGAGCTAACCGCTTTTTTGCACAACATGGGGGATCATGTAACTCGCCTTGATCGTTGGGAA
CCGGAGCTGAATGAAGCCATACCAAACGACGAGCGTGACACCACGATGCCTGCAGCAATGGCAACAACGT
TGCGCAAACTATTAACTGGCGAACTACTTACTCTAGCTTCCCGGCAACAATTAATAGACTGGATGGAGGC
GGATAAAGTTGCAGGACCACTTCTGCGCTCGGCCCTTCCGGCTGGCTGGTTTATTGCTGATAAATCTGGA
GCCGGTGAGCGTGGGTCTCGCGGTATCATTGCAGCACTGGGGCCAGATGGTAAGCCCTCCCGTATCGTAG
TTATCTACACGACGGGGAGTCAGGCAACTATGGATGAACGAAATAGACAGATCGCTGAGATAGGTGCCTC
ACTGATTAAGCATTGGTAACTGTCAGACCAAGTTTACTCATATATACTTTAGATTGATTTAAAACTTCAT
TTTTAATTTAAAAGGATCTAGGTGAAGATCCTTTTTGATAATCTCATGACCAAAATCCCTTAACGTGAGT
TTTCGTTCCACTGAGCGTCAGACCCCGTAGAAAAGATCAAAGGATCTTCTTGAGATCCTTTTTTTCTGCG
CGTAATCTGCTGCTTGCAAACAAAAAAACCACCGCTACCAGCGGTGGTTTGTTTGCCGGATCAAGAGCTA
CCAACTCTTTTTCCGAAGGTAACTGGCTTCAGCAGAGCGCAGATACCAAATACTGTCCTTCTAGTGTAGC
CGTAGTTAGGCCACCACTTCAAGAACTCTGTAGCACCGCCTACATACCTCGCTCTGCTAATCCTGTTACC
AGTGGCTGCTGCCAGTGGCGATAAGTCGTGTCTTACCGGGTTGGACTCAAGACGATAGTTACCGGATAAG
GCGCAGCGGTCGGGCTGAACGGGGGGTTCGTGCACACAGCCCAGCTTGGAGCGAACGACCTACACCGAAC
TGAGATACCTACAGCGTGAGCTATGAGAAAGCGCCACGCTTCCCGAAGGGAGAAAGGCGGACAGGTATCC
GGTAAGCGGCAGGGTCGGAACAGGAGAGCGCACGAGGGAGCTTCCAGGGGGAAACGCCTGGTATCTTTAT
AGTCCTGTCGGGTTTCGCCACCTCTGACTTGAGCGTCGATTTTTGTGATGCTCGTCAGGGGGGCGGAGCC
TATGGAAAAACGCCAGCAACGCGGCCTTTTTACGGTTCCTGGCCTTTTGCTGGCCTTTTGCTCACATGTT
CTTTCCTGCGTTATCCCCTGATTCTGTGGATAACCGTATTACCGCCTTTGAGTGAGCTGATACCGCTCGC
CGCAGCCGAACGACCGAGCGCAGCGAGTCAGTGAGCGAGGAAGCGGAAGAGCGCCTGATGCGGTATTTTC
TCCTTACGCATCTGTGCGGTATTTCACACCGCATATATGGTGCACTCTCAGTACAATCTGCTCTGATGCC
GCATAGTTAAGCCAGTATACACTCCGCTATCGCTACGTGACTGGGTCATGGCTGCGCCCCGACACCCGCC
AACACCCGCTGACGCGCCCTGACGGGCTTGTCTGCTCCCGGCATCCGCTTACAGACAAGCTGTGACCGTC
TCCGGGAGCTGCATGTGTCAGAGGTTTTCACCGTCATCACCGAAACGCGCGAGGCAGCTGCGGTAAAGCT
CATCAGCGTGGTCGTGAAGCGATTCACAGATGTCTGCCTGTTCATCCGCGTCCAGCTCGTTGAGTTTCTC
CAGAAGCGTTAATGTCTGGCTTCTGATAAAGCGGGCCATGTTAAGGGCGGTTTTTTCCTGTTTGGTCACT
GATGCCTCCGTGTAAGGGGGATTTCTGTTCATGGGGGTAATGATACCGATGAAACGAGAGAGGATGCTCA
CGATACGGGTTACTGATGATGAACATGCCCGGTTACTGGAACGTTGTGAGGGTAAACAACTGGCGGTATG
GATGCGGCGGGACCAGAGAAAAATCACTCAGGGTCAATGCCAGCGCTTCGTTAATACAGATGTAGGTGTT
CCACAGGGTAGCCAGCAGCATCCTGCGATGCAGATCCGGAACATAATGGTGCAGGGCGCTGACTTCCGCG
TTTCCAGACTTTACGAAACACGGAAACCGAAGACCATTCATGTTGTTGCTCAGGTCGCAGACGTTTTGCA
GCAGCAGTCGCTTCACGTTCGCTCGCGTATCGGTGATTCATTCTGCTAACCAGTAAGGCAACCCCGCCAG
CCTAGCCGGGTCCTCAACGACAGGAGCACGATCATGCGCACCCGTGGCCAGGACCCAACGCTGCCCGAGA
TGCGCCGCGTGCGGCTGCTGGAGATGGCGGACGCGATGGATATGTTCTGCCAAGGGTTGGTTTGCGCATT
CACAGTTCTCCGCAAGAATTGATTGGCTCCAATTCTTGGAGTGGTGAATCCGTTAGCGAGGTGCCGCCGG
CTTCCATTCAGGTCGAGGTGGCCCGGCTCCATGCACCGCGACGCAACGCGGGGAGGCAGACAAGGTATAG
GGCGGCGCCTACAATCCATGCCAACCCGTTCCATGTGCTCGCCGAGGCGGCATAAATCGCCGTGACGATC
AGCGGTCCAGTGATCGAAGTTAGGCTGGTAAGAGCCGCGAGCGATCCTTGAAGCTGTCCCTGATGGTCGT
CATCTACCTGCCTGGACAGCATGGCCTGCAACGCGGGCATCCCGATGCCGCCGGAAGCGAGAAGAATCAT
AATGGGGAAGGCCATCCAGCCTCGCGTCGCGAACGCCAGCAAGACGTAGCCCAGCGCGTCGGCCGCCATG
CCGGCGATAATGGCCTGCTTCTCGCCGAAACGTTTGGTGGCGGGACCAGTGACGAAGGCTTGAGCGAGGG
CGTGCAAGATTCCGAATACCGCAAGCGACAGGCCGATCATCGTCGCGCTCCAGCGAAAGCGGTCCTCGCC
GAAAATGACCCAGAGCGCTGCCGGCACCTGTCCTACGAGTTGCATGATAAAGAAGACAGTCATAAGTGCG
GCGACGATAGTCATGCCCCGCGCCCACCGGAAGGAGCTGACTGGGTTGAAGGCTCTCAAGGGCATCGGTC
GAGATCCCGGTGCCTAATGAGTGAGCTAACTTACATTAATTGCGTTGCGCTCACTGCCCGCTTTCCAGTC
GGGAAACCTGTCGTGCCAGCTGCATTAATGAATCGGCCAACGCGCGGGGAGAGGCGGTTTGCGTATTGGG
CGCCAGGGTGGTTTTTCTTTTCACCAGTGAGACGGGCAACAGCTGATTGCCCTTCACCGCCTGGCCCTGA
GAGAGTTGCAGCAAGCGGTCCACGCTGGTTTGCCCCAGCAGGCGAAAATCCTGTTTGATGGTGGTTAACG
GCGGGATATAACATGAGCTGTCTTCGGTATCGTCGTATCCCACTACCGAGATATCCGCACCAACGCGCAG
CCCGGACTCGGTAATGGCGCGCATTGCGCCCAGCGCCATCTGATCGTTGGCAACCAGCATCGCAGTGGGA
ACGATGCCCTCATTCAGCATTTGCATGGTTTGTTGAAAACCGGACATGGCACTCCAGTCGCCTTCCCGTT
CCGCTATCGGCTGAATTTGATTGCGAGTGAGATATTTATGCCAGCCAGCCAGACGCAGACGCGCCGAGAC
AGAACTTAATGGGCCCGCTAACAGCGCGATTTGCTGGTGACCCAATGCGACCAGATGCTCCACGCCCAGT
CGCGTACCGTCTTCATGGGAGAAAATAATACTGTTGATGGGTGTCTGGTCAGAGACATCAAGAAATAACG
CCGGAACATTAGTGCAGGCAGCTTCCACAGCAATGGCATCCTGGTCATCCAGCGGATAGTTAATGATCAG
CCCACTGACGCGTTGCGCGAGAAGATTGTGCACCGCCGCTTTACAGGCTTCGACGCCGCTTCGTTCTACC
ATCGACACCACCACGCTGGCACCCAGTTGATCGGCGCGAGATTTAATCGCCGCGACAATTTGCGACGGCG
CGTGCAGGGCCAGACTGGAGGTGGCAACGCCAATCAGCAACGACTGTTTGCCCGCCAGTTGTTGTGCCAC
GCGGTTGGGAATGTAATTCAGCTCCGCCATCGCCGCTTCCACTTTTTCCCGCGTTTTCGCAGAAACGTGG
CTGGCCTGGTTCACCACGCGGGAAACGGTCTGATAAGAGACACCGGCATACTCTGCGACATCGTATAACG
TTACTGGTTTCACATTCACCACCCTGAATTGACTCTCTTCCGGGCGCTATCATGCCATACCGCGAAAGGT
TTTGCGCCATTCGATGGTGTCCGGGATCTCGACGCTCTCCCTTATGCGACTCCTGCATTAGGAAGCAGCC
CAGTAGTAGGTTGAGGCCGTTGAGCACCGCCGCCGCAAGGAATGGTGCATGCAAGGAGATGGCGCCCAAC
AGTCCCCCGGCCACGGGGCCTGCCACCATACCCACGCCGAAACAAGCGCTCATGAGCCCGAAGTGGCGAG
CCCGATCTTCCCCATCGGTGATGTCGGCGATATAGGCGCCAGCAACCGCACCTGTGGCGCCGGTGATGCC
GGCCACGATGCGTCCGGCGTAGAGGATCGAGATCTCGATCCCGCGAAATTAATACGACTCACTATAGGGG
AATTGTGAGCGGATAACAATTCCCCACTAGTAATAATTTTGTTTAACTTTAAGAAGGAGATATACCATGG
CCCCTATACTAGGTTATTGGAAAATTAAGGGCCTTGTGCAACCCACTCGACTTCTTTTGGAATATCTTGA
AGAAAAATATGAAGAGCATTTGTATGAGCGCGATGAAGGTGATAAATGGCGAAACAAAAAGTTTGAATTG
GGTTTGGAGTTTCCCAATCTTCCTTATTATATTGATGGTGATGTTAAATTAACACAGTCTATGGCCATCA
TACGTTATATAGCTGACAAGCACAACATGTTGGGTGGTTGTCCAAAAGAGCGTGCAGAGATTTCAATGCT
TGAAGGAGCGGTTTTGGATATTAGATACGGTGTTTCGAGAATTGCATATAGTAAAGACTTTGAAACTCTC
AAAGTTGATTTTCTTAGCAAGCTACCTGAAATGCTGAAAATGTTCGAAGATCGTTTATGTCATAAAACAT
ATTTAAATGGTGATCATGTAACCCATCCTGACTTCATGTTGTATGACGCTCTTGATGTTGTTTTATACAT
GGACCCAATGTGCCTGGATGCGTTCCCAAAATTAGTTTGTTTTAAAAAACGTATTGAAGCTATCCCACAA
ATTGATAAGTACTTGAAATCCAGCAAGTATATAGCATGGCCTTTGCAGGGCTGGCAAGCCACGTTTGGTG
GTGGCGACCATCCGCCAAAATCGGATGGTACCGGCAGCGGCCTGGAAGTTCTGTTCCAGGGGCCCCATAT
GCTCGAGTCACATCAGCAGACCGATGAAATTGCACGTAGCGATAAAATCGATGCACAGGTTACCACCGGT
GCAGCAGAAAATGCAGCAGGTAGCATGCAGGATGTTATGCAAGAATTTGCAACCAATGGTTATGCCAGTG
ATGATCTGGGTTAAGGATCCTAATAGTCTAGAGCTAGCCCTAGGAGATCCGGCTGCTAACAAAGCCCGAA
AGGAAGCTGAGTTGGCTGCTGCCACCGCTGAGCAATAACTAGCATAACCCCTTGGGGCCTCTAAACGGGT
CTTGAGGGGTTTTTTGCTGAAAGGAGGAACTATATCCGGATATCCCGCAAGAGGCCCGGCAGTACCGGCA
TAACCAAGCCTATGCCTACAGCATCCAGGGTGACGGTGCCGAGGATGACGATGAGCGCATTGTTAGATTT
CATACACGGTGCCTGACTGCGTTAGCAATTTAACTGTGATAAACTACCGCATTAAAGCTTATCGATGATA
AGCTGTCAAACATGAGAA
